>Addgene plasmid #137127 | pAAV-Ef1a-Con/Foff 2.0-sRGECO | depositor full sequence | sequence record 265093 | pAAV-Ef1a-Con/Foff 2.0-sRGECO sequence 7169 bps
CCTGCAGGCAGCTGCGCGCTCGCTCGCTCACTGAGGCCGCCCGGGCAAAGCCCGGGCGTCGGGCGACCTT
TGGTCGCCCGGCCTCAGTGAGCGAGCGAGCGCGCAGAGAGGGAGTGGCCAACTCCATCACTAGGGGTTCC
TGCGGCCGCACGCGTAAGCTTTGCAAAGATGGATAAAGTTTTAAACAGAGAGGAATCTTTGCAGCTAATG
GACCTTCTAGGTCTTGAAAGGAGTGGGAATTGGCTCCGGTGCCCGTCAGTGGGCAGAGCGCACATCGCCC
ACAGTCCCCGAGAAGTTGGGGGGAGGGGTCGGCAATTGAACCGGTGCCTAGAGAAGGTGGCGCGGGGTAA
ACTGGGAAAGTGATGTCGTGTACTGGCTCCGCCTTTTTCCCGAGGGTGGGGGAGAACCGTATATAAGTGC
AGTAGTCGCCGTGAACGTTCTTTTTCGCAACGGGTTTGCCGCCAGAACACAGGTAAGTGCCGTGTGTGGT
TCCCGCGGGCCTGGCCTCTTTACGGGTTATGGCCCTTGCGTGCCTTGAATTACTTCCACTGGCTGCAGTA
CGTGATTCTTGATCCCGAGCTTCGGGTTGGAAGTGGGTGGGAGAGTTCGAGGCCTTGCGCTTAAGGAGCC
CCTTCGCCTCGTGCTTGAGTTGAGGCCTGGCCTGGGCGCTGGGGCCGCCGCGTGCGAATCTGGTGGCACC
TTCGCGCCTGTCTCGCTGCTTTCGATAAGTCTCTAGCCATTTAAAATTTTTGATGACCTGCTGCGACGCT
TTTTTTCTGGCAAGATAGTCTTGTAAATGCGGGCCAAGATCTGCACACTGGTATTTCGGTTTTTGGGGCC
GCGGGCGGCGACGGGGCCCGTGCGTCCCAGCGCACATGTTCGGCGAGGCGGGGCCTGCGAGCGCGGCCAC
CGAGAATCGGACGGGGGTAGTCTCAAGCTGGCCGGCCTGCTCTGGTGCCTGGCCTCGCGCCGCCGTGTAT
CGCCCCGCCCTGGGCGGCAAGGCTGGCCCGGTCGGCACCAGTTGCGTGAGCGGAAAGATGGCCGCTTCCC
GGCCCTGCTGCAGGGAGCTCAAAATGGAGGACGCGGCGCTCGGGAGAGCGGGCGGGTGAGTCACCCACAC
AAAGGAAAAGGGCCTTTCCGTCCTCAGCCGTCGCTTCATGTGACTCCACGGAGTACCGGGCGCCGTCCAG
GCACCTCGATTAGTTCTCGAGCTTTTGGAGTACGTCGTCTTTAGGTTGGGGGGAGGGGTTTTATGCGATG
GAGTTTCCCCACACTGAGTGGGTGGAGACTGAAGTTAGGCCAGCTTGGCACTTGATGTAATTCTCCTTGG
AATTTGCCCTTTTTGAGTTTGGATCTTGGTTCATTCTCAAGCCTCAGACAGTGGTTCAAAGTTTTTTTCT
TCCATTTCAGGTGTCGTGAGGATCCATAACTTCGTATAGGATACTTTATACGAAGTTATGTAGCTGGAGC
AATTTGAAAAGATTGTTGTATTACCTCTAGCTGCGCTTAATAACTTCGTATAGTATACCTTATACGAAGT
TATGTCGACCCTCCTGTACTCACCTGTACCTCCCTTGTACAGCTCGTCCATGCCGCCGGTGGAGTGGCGG
CCCTCGGCGCGTTCGCACTGTTCCACGATGGTGTAGTCCTCGTTGTGGGACACGATGTCCAACTTGATGT
CCACGATGTAGGCGCCGGGCAGCTGCACGGGCTTCTTGGCCTTGTAGGTGGTCTTGACCTCGGCGGCGTA
GTGGCCGCCGTCCTTCAGCCTCAGCCCCTTCTTGATCTCGCTCTTCAGGGCGCCGTCCTCGGGGTACATC
CGCTCGGAAACCACGGGTGAGCTCAGCCGACCTATAGCTCTGACTGCGTGACCTGCCTTATTCCACTTAC
GACGTGATGAGTCCACCATGGTGGCACTAGTATAACTTCGTATAAAGTATCCTATACGAAGTTATTTGCC
TTAACCCAGAAATTATCACTGTTATTCTTTAGATAGGTGCAAAGAATAACTTCGTATAAGGTATACTATA
CGAAGTTATGGTACCGAAGTTCCTATTCTCTAGAAAGTATAGGAACTTCGCAGAATGGTAGCTGGATTGT
AGCTGCTATTAGCAATATGAAACCTCTTAGAAGTTCCTATTCTTCAAAAGGTATAGGAACTTCGGCGCGC
CTGGAGAGTGGCCAGCCCTTCTCATGTTCAGAGAACATGGTTAACTGGTTAAGTCATGTCGTCCCACAGG
CGGGAGTCTGGTGAGCAAGGGCGAGGAGGATAACATGGCCATCATCAAGGAGTTCATGCGCTTCAAGGTG
CACATGGAGGGCTCCGTGAACGGCCACGAGTTCGAGATCGAGGGCGAGGGCGAGGGCCGCCCCTACGAGG
CCTTTCAGACCGCTAAGCTGAAGGTGACCAAGGGTGGCCCCCTGCCCTTCGCCTGGGACATCCTGTCCCC
TCAGTTCATGTACGGCTCCAAGGCCTACATTAAGCACCCAGCCGACATCCCCGACTACTTCAAGCTGTCC
TTCCCCGAGGGCTTCAGGTGGGACCGCGTGATGAACTTCGAGGACGGCGGCATTATTCACGTGAACCAGG
ACTCCTCCCTGCAGGACGGCGTATTCATCTACAAGGTGAAGCTGCGCGGCACCAACTTCCCCCCCGACGG
CCCCGTAATGCAGAAGAAGACCATGGGCTGGGAGGCTACGCGTGACGACCTGACTGAAGAGCAGATCGCA
GAATTTAAAGAGGCTTTCTCCCTATTTGACAAGGACGGGGATGGGACGATAACAACCAAGGAGCTTGGGA
CGGTGTTCCGATCGCTGGGGCAGAACCCCACAGAAGCAGAGCTGCAGGACATGATCAATGAAGTAGATGC
CGACGGTGACGGCACATTCGACTTCCCTGAGTTCCTGACGATGATGGCAAGAAAAATGAATGACACAGAC
AGTGAAGAGGAAATTCGCGAAGCGTTCCGCGTGTTTGATAAGGACGGCAATGGCTACATCGGCGCAGCAG
AGCTTCGCCACGTGATGACAGACCTTGGAGAGAAGTTAACAGATGAGGAGGTTGATGAAATGATCAGGGT
AGCAGACATCGATGGGGATGGTCAGGTAAACTACGAAGAGTTTGTACAAATGATGACAGCGAAGTAGGCT
AGCGAAGTTCCTATACTTTCTAGAGAATAGGAACTTCTAAGCAGACAATCTTGTAATACATCAGCAGCTA
GTAGATTGCTCCAGCTAGAAGTTCCTATACCTTTTGAAGAATAGGAACTTCGAATTCGATATCAAGCTTA
TCGATAATCAACCTCTGGATTACAAAATTTGTGAAAGATTGACTGGTATTCTTAACTATGTTGCTCCTTT
TACGCTATGTGGATACGCTGCTTTAATGCCTTTGTATCATGCTATTGCTTCCCGTATGGCTTTCATTTTC
TCCTCCTTGTATAAATCCTGGTTGCTGTCTCTTTATGAGGAGTTGTGGCCCGTTGTCAGGCAACGTGGCG
TGGTGTGCACTGTGTTTGCTGACGCAACCCCCACTGGTTGGGGCATTGCCACCACCTGTCAGCTCCTTTC
CGGGACTTTCGCTTTCCCCCTCCCTATTGCCACGGCGGAACTCATCGCCGCCTGCCTTGCCCGCTGCTGG
ACAGGGGCTCGGCTGTTGGGCACTGACAATTCCGTGGTGTTGTCGGGGAAATCATCGTCCTTTCCTTGGC
TGCTCGCCTATGTTGCCACCTGGATTCTGCGCGGGACGTCCTTCTGCTACGTCCCTTCGGCCCTCAATCC
AGCGGACCTTCCTTCCCGCGGCCTGCTGCCGGCTCTGCGGCCTCTTCCGCGTCTTCGCCTTCGCCCTCAG
ACGAGTCGGATCTCCCTTTGGGCCGCCTCCCCGCATCGATACCGAGCGCTGCTCGAGAGATCTACGGGTG
GCATCCCTGTGACCCCTCCCCAGTGCCTCTCCTGGCCCTGGAAGTTGCCACTCCAGTGCCCACCAGCCTT
GTCCTAATAAAATTAAGTTGCATCATTTTGTCTGACTAGGTGTCCTTCTATAATATTATGGGGTGGAGGG
GGGTGGTATGGAGCAAGGGGCAAGTTGGGAAGACAACCTGTAGGGCCTGCGGGGTCTATTGGGAACCAAG
CTGGAGTGCAGTGGCACAATCTTGGCTCACTGCAATCTCCGCCTCCTGGGTTCAAGCGATTCTCCTGCCT
CAGCCTCCCGAGTTGTTGGGATTCCAGGCATGCATGACCAGGCTCAGCTAATTTTTGTTTTTTTGGTAGA
GACGGGGTTTCACCATATTGGCCAGGCTGGTCTCCAACTCCTAATCTCAGGTGATCTACCCACCTTGGCC
TCCCAAATTGCTGGGATTACAGGCGTGAACCACTGCTCCCTTCCCTGTCCTTCTGATTTTGTAGGTAACC
ACGTGCGGACCGAGCGGCCGCAGGAACCCCTAGTGATGGAGTTGGCCACTCCCTCTCTGCGCGCTCGCTC
GCTCACTGAGGCCGGGCGACCAAAGGTCGCCCGACGCCCGGGCTTTGCCCGGGCGGCCTCAGTGAGCGAG
CGAGCGCGCAGCTGCCTGCAGGGGCGCCTGATGCGGTATTTTCTCCTTACGCATCTGTGCGGTATTTCAC
ACCGCATA
[142 nt withheld, positions 4629-4770]
C
[141 nt withheld, positions 4772-4912]
CCTTTGACGTTGGAGTCCACGTTCTTT
[37 nt withheld, positions 4940-4976]
ACCCTATCTCGGGCTATTCTTTTGATTTATAAGGGATTTTGCCGATTTCGGCCTATTGGTTAAAAAATGA
GCTGATTTAACAAAAATTTAACGCGAATTTTAACAAAATATTAACGTTTACAATTTTATGGTGCACTCTC
AGTACAATCTGCTCTGATGCCGCATAGTTAAGCCAGCCCCGACACCCGCCAACACCCGCTGACGCGCCCT
GACGGGCTTGTCTGCTCCCGGCATCCGCTTACAGACAAGCTGTGACCGTCTCCGGGAGCTGCATGTGTCA
GAGGTTTTCACCGTCATCACCGAAACGCGCGAGACGAAAGGGCCTCGTGATACGCCTATTTTTATAGGTT
AATGTCATGATAATAATGGTTTCTTAGACGTCAGGTGGCACTTTTCGGGGAAATGTGCGCGGAACCCCTA
TTTGTTTATTTTTCTAAATACATTCAAATATGTATCCGCTCATGAGACAATAACCCTGATAAATGCTTCA
ATAATATTGAAAAAGGAAGAGTATGAGTATTCAACATTTCCGTGTCGCCCTTATTCCCTTTTTTGCGGCA
TTTTGCCTTCCTGTTTTTGCTCACCCAGAAACGCTGGTGAAAGTAAAAGATGCTGAAGATCAGTTGGGTG
CACGAGTGGGTTACATCGAACTGGATCTCAACAGCGGTAAGATCCTTGAGAGTTTTCGCCCCGAAGAACG
TTTTCCAATGATGAGCACTTTTAAAGTTCTGCTATGTGGCGCGGTATTATCCCGTATTGACGCCGGGCAA
GAGCAACTCGGTCGCCGCATACACTATTCTCAGAATGACTTGGTTGAGTACTCACCAGTCACAGAAAAGC
ATCTTACGGATGGCATGACAGTAAGAGAATTATGCAGTGCTGCCATAACCATGAGTGATAACACTGCGGC
CAACTTACTTCTGACAACGATCGGAGGACCGAAGGAGCTAACCGCTTTTTTGCACAACATGGGGGATCAT
GTAACTCGCCTTGATCGTTGGGAACCGGAGCTGAATGAAGCCATACCAAACGACGAGCGTGACACCACGA
TGCCTGTAGCAATGGCAACAACGTTGCGCAAACTATTAACTGGCGAACTACTTACTCTAGCTTCCCGGCA
ACAATTAATAGACTGGATGGAGGCGGATAAAGTTGCAGGACCACTTCTGCGCTCGGCCCTTCCGGCTGGC
TGGTTTATTGCTGATAAATCTGGAGCCGGTGAGCGTGGGTCTCGCGGTATCATTGCAGCACTGGGGCCAG
ATGGTAAGCCCTCCCGTATCGTAGTTATCTACACGACGGGGAGTCAGGCAACTATGGATGAACGAAATAG
ACAGATCGCTGAGATAGGTGCCTCACTGATTAAGCATTGGTAACTGTCAGACCAAGTTTACTCATATATA
CTTTAGATTGATTTAAAACTTCATTTTTAATTTAAAAGGATCTAGGTGAAGATCCTTTTTGATAATCTCA
TGACCAAAATCCCTTAACGTGAGTTTTCGTTCCACTGAGCGTCAGACCCCGTAGAAAAGATCAAAGGATC
TTCTTGAGATCCTTTTTTTCTGCGCGTAATCTGCTGCTTGCAAACAAAAAAACCACCGCTACCAGCGGTG
GTTTGTTTGCCGGATCAAGAGCTACCAACTCTTTTTCCGAAGGTAACTGGCTTCAGCAGAGCGCAGATAC
CAAATACTGTCCTTCTAGTGTAGCCGTAGTTAGGCCACCACTTCAAGAACTCTGTAGCACCGCCTACATA
CCTCGCTCTGCTAATCCTGTTACCAGTGGCTGCTGCCAGTGGCGATAAGTCGTGTCTTACCGGGTTGGAC
TCAAGACGATAGTTACCGGATAAGGCGCAGCGGTCGGGCTGAACGGGGGGTTCGTGCACACAGCCCAGCT
TGGAGCGAACGACCTACACCGAACTGAGATACCTACAGCGTGAGCTATGAGAAAGCGCCACGCTTCCCGA
AGGGAGAAAGGCGGACAGGTATCCGGTAAGCGGCAGGGTCGGAACAGGAGAGCGCACGAGGGAGCTTCCA
GGGGGAAACGCCTGGTATCTTTATAGTCCTGTCGGGTTTCGCCACCTCTGACTTGAGCGTCGATTTTTGT
GATGCTCGTCAGGGGGGCGGAGCCTATGGAAAAACGCCAGCAACGCGGCCTTTTTACGGTTCCTGGCCTT
TTGCTGGCCTTTTGCTCACATGT
Features (pLannotate 1.2.2; 28 found; start..end, strand, type, name):
      1..141     -  repeat_region  AAV2 ITR: inverted terminal repeat of adeno-associated virus serotype 2 inverted
    169..235     +  CDS            small t antigen (fragment): SV40 (simian virus 40) small t antigen
    261..472     +  promoter       EF-1α core promoter: core promoter for human elongation factor EF-1α
    473..581     +  intron         EF-1α intron A (fragment): intron upstream of the start codon of human EF-1α
   1207..1410    +  intron         EF-1α intron A: truncated intron upstream of the start codon of human EF-1α
   1426..1459    +  protein_bind   lox2272: Cre-mediated recombination occurs in the 8-bp core sequence (GGATACTT). lox2272 sites are compatible with each other, but incompatible with loxP or loxN sites (Lee and Saito, 1988). Cre recombinase
   1510..1543    +  protein_bind   loxN: Cre-mediated recombination occurs in the 8-bp core sequence (GTATACCT). loxN sites are compatible with each other, but incompatible with loxP or lox2272 sites. Cre recombinase
   1574..1825    -  CDS            mApple (fragment): photostable monomeric derivative of DsRed (Shaner et al., 2008) mammalian codon-optimized
   1838..1894    -  CDS            calmodulin-binding peptide: calmodulin-binding peptide from avian smooth muscle myosin light chain kinase
   1922..1955    -  protein_bind   lox2272: Cre-mediated recombination occurs in the 8-bp core sequence (GGATACTT). lox2272 sites are compatible with each other, but incompatible with loxP or loxN sites (Lee and Saito, 1988). Cre recombinase
   1956..2005    -  intron         β-globin intron (fragment): internally truncated intron from human β-globin
   2006..2039    -  protein_bind   loxN: Cre-mediated recombination occurs in the 8-bp core sequence (GTATACCT). loxN sites are compatible with each other, but incompatible with loxP or lox2272 sites. Cre recombinase
   2046..2079    +  protein_bind   FRT (minimal): supports FLP-mediated excision but not integration (Turan and Bode, 2011) FLP recombinase from the Saccharomyces cerevisiae 2μ plasmid
   2080..2129    -  intron         β-globin intron (fragment): internally truncated intron from human β-globin
   2248..2814    +  CDS            mOrange (fragment): mOrange is a basic (constitutively fluorescent) orange fluorescent protein published in 2004, derived from Discosoma sp.. It has high acid sensitivity.
   2905..3144    +  CDS            CALM_STRPU: Experimental evidence at transcript level: Swiss-Prot protein existence level 2. Calmodulin mediates the control of a large number of enzymes, ion channels and other proteins by Ca(2+). Among the enzymes to be stimulated by the calmodulin-Ca(2+) complex are a number of protein kinases and phosphatases. From Strongylocentrotus purpuratus (Purple sea urchin).
   3154..3187    -  protein_bind   FRT (minimal): supports FLP-mediated excision but not integration (Turan and Bode, 2011) FLP recombinase from the Saccharomyces cerevisiae 2μ plasmid
   3272..3296    +  misc_feature   MCS (fragment): pBluescript multiple cloning site
   3296..3884    +  misc_feature   WPRE: woodchuck hepatitis virus posttranscriptional regulatory element
   3916..4392    +  polyA_signal   hGH poly(A) signal: human growth hormone polyadenylation signal
   4432..4572    +  repeat_region  AAV2 ITR: inverted terminal repeat of adeno-associated virus serotype 2 inverted
   4577..4628    -  misc_feature   bom (fragment): basis of mobility region from pBR322
   4647..5027    +  rep_origin     M13 ori (sequence partly withheld): M13 bacteriophage origin of replication; arrow indicates direction of (+) strand synthesis
   5103..5152    -  misc_feature   bom (fragment): basis of mobility region from pBR322
   5254..5289    -  CDS            rop (fragment): Rop protein, which maintains plasmids at low copy number; rop
   5384..5488    +  promoter       AmpR promoter: bla
   5489..6349    +  CDS            AmpR: β-lactamase; bla; confers resistance to ampicillin, carbenicillin, and related antibiotics
   6520..7108    +  rep_origin     ori: high-copy-number ColE1/pMB1/pBR322/pUC origin of replication
