>Addgene plasmid #137127 | pAAV-Ef1a-Con/Foff 2.0-sRGECO | addgene full sequence | sequence record 318123 | d14761272
CTCACTGAGGCCGGGCGACCAAAGGTCGCCCGACGCCCGGGCTTTGCCCGGGCGGCCTCAGTGAGCGAGC
GAGCGCGCAGCTGCCTGCAGGGGCGCCTGATGCGGTATTTTCTCCTTACGCATCTGTGCGGTATTTCACA
CCGCATA
[95 nt withheld, positions 148-242]
T
[46 nt withheld, positions 244-289]
C
[141 nt withheld, positions 291-431]
CCTTTGACGTTGGAGTCCACGTTCTTT
[37 nt withheld, positions 459-495]
ACTCTATCTCGGGCTATTCTTTTGATTTATAAGGGATTTTGCCGATTTCGGTCTATTGGTTAAAAAATGA
GCTGATTTAACAAAAATTTAACGCGAATTTTAACAAAATATTAACGTTTACAATTTTATGGTGCACTCTC
AGTACAATCTGCTCTGATGCCGCATAGTTAAGCCAGCCCCGACACCCGCCAACACCCGCTGACGCGCCCT
GACGGGCTTGTCTGCTCCCGGCATCCGCTTACAGACAAGCTGTGACCGTCTCCGGGAGCTGCATGTGTCA
GAGGTTTTCACCGTCATCACCGAAACGCGCGAGACGAAAGGGCCTCGTGATACGCCTATTTTTATAGGTT
AATGTCATGATAATAATGGTTTCTTAGACGTCAGGTGGCACTTTTCGGGGAAATGTGCGCGGAACCCCTA
TTTGTTTATTTTTCTAAATACATTCAAATATGTATCCGCTCATGAGACAATAACCCTGATAAATGCTTCA
ATAATATTGAAAAAGGAAGAGTATGAGTATTCAACATTTCCGTGTCGCCCTTATTCCCTTTTTTGCGGCA
TTTTGCCTTCCTGTTTTTGCTCACCCAGAAACGCTGGTGAAAGTAAAAGATGCTGAAGATCAGTTGGGTG
CACGAGTGGGTTACATCGAACTGGATCTCAACAGCGGTAAGATCCTTGAGAGTTTTCGCCCCGAAGAACG
TTTTCCAATGATGAGCACTTTTAAAGTTCTGCTATGTGGCGCGGTATTATCCCGTATTGACGCCGGGCAA
GAGCAACTCGGTCGCCGCATACACTATTCTCAGAATGACTTGGTTGAGTACTCACCAGTCACAGAAAAGC
ATCTTACGGATGGCATGACAGTAAGAGAATTATGCAGTGCTGCCATAACCATGAGTGATAACACTGCGGC
CAACTTACTTCTGACAACGATCGGAGGACCGAAGGAGCTAACCGCTTTTTTGCACAACATGGGGGATCAT
GTAACTCGCCTTGATCGTTGGGAACCGGAGCTGAATGAAGCCATACCAAACGACGAGCGTGACACCACGA
TGCCTGTAGCAATGGCAACAACGTTGCGCAAACTATTAACTGGCGAACTACTTACTCTAGCTTCCCGGCA
ACAATTAATAGACTGGATGGAGGCGGATAAAGTTGCAGGACCACTTCTGCGCTCGGCCCTTCCGGCTGGC
TGGTTTATTGCTGATAAATCTGGAGCCGGTGAGCGTGGGTCTCGCGGTATCATTGCAGCACTGGGGCCAG
ATGGTAAGCCCTCCCGTATCGTAGTTATCTACACGACGGGGAGTCAGGCAACTATGGATGAACGAAATAG
ACAGATCGCTGAGATAGGTGCCTCACTGATTAAGCATTGGTAACTGTCAGACCAAGTTTACTCATATATA
CTTTAGATTGATTTAAAACTTCATTTTTAATTTAAAAGGATCTAGGTGAAGATCCTTTTTGATAATCTCA
TGACCAAAATCCCTTAACGTGAGTTTTCGTTCCACTGAGCGTCAGACCCCGTAGAAAAGATCAAAGGATC
TTCTTGAGATCCTTTTTTTCTGCGCGTAATCTGCTGCTTGCAAACAAAAAAACCACCGCTACCAGCGGTG
GTTTGTTTGCCGGATCAAGAGCTACCAACTCTTTTTCCGAAGGTAACTGGCTTCAGCAGAGCGCAGATAC
CAAATACTGTTCTTCTAGTGTAGCCGTAGTTAGGCCACCACTTCAAGAACTCTGTAGCACCGCCTACATA
CCTCGCTCTGCTAATCCTGTTACCAGTGGCTGCTGCCAGTGGCGATAAGTCGTGTCTTACCGGGTTGGAC
TCAAGACGATAGTTACCGGATAAGGCGCAGCGGTCGGGCTGAACGGGGGGTTCGTGCACACAGCCCAGCT
TGGAGCGAACGACCTACACCGAACTGAGATACCTACAGCGTGAGCTATGAGAAAGCGCCACGCTTCCCGA
AGGGAGAAAGGCGGACAGGTATCCGGTAAGCGGCAGGGTCGGAACAGGAGAGCGCACGAGGGAGCTTCCA
GGGGGAAACGCCTGGTATCTTTATAGTCCTGTCGGGTTTCGCCACCTCTGACTTGAGCGTCGATTTTTGT
GATGCTCGTCAGGGGGGCGGAGCCTATGGAAAAACGCCAGCAACGCGGCCTTTTTACGGTTCCTGGCCTT
TTGCTGGCCTTTTGCTCACATGTCCTGCAGGCAGCTGCGCGCTCGCTCGCTCACTGAGGCCGCCCGGGCG
TCGGGCGACCTTTGGTCGCCCGGCCTCAGTGAGCGAGCGAGCGCGCAGAGAGGGAGTGGCCAACTCCATC
ACTAGGGGTTCCTGCGGCCGCACGCGTAAGCTTTGCAAAGATGGATAAAGTTTTAAACAGAGAGGAATCT
TTGCAGCTAATGGACCTTCTAGGTCTTGAAAGGAGTGGGAATTGGCTCCGGTGCCCGTCAGTGGGCAGAG
CGCACATCGCCCACAGTCCCCGAGAAGTTGGGGGGAGGGGTCGGCAATTGAACCGGTGCCTAGAGAAGGT
GGCGCGGGGTAAACTGGGAAAGTGATGTCGTGTACTGGCTCCGCCTTTTTCCCGAGGGTGGGGGAGAACC
GTATATAAGTGCAGTAGTCGCCGTGAACGTTCTTTTTCGCAACGGGTTTGCCGCCAGAACACAGGTAAGT
GCCGTGTGTGGTTCCCGCGGGCCTGGCCTCTTTACGGGTTATGGCCCTTGCGTGCCTTGAATTACTTCCA
CCTGGCTGCAGTACGTGATTCTTGATCCCGAGCTTCGGGTTGGAAGTGGGTGGGAGAGTTCGAGGCCTTG
CGCTTAAGGAGCCCCTTCGCCTCGTGCTTGAGTTGAGGCCTGGCCTGGGCGCTGGGGCCGCCGCGTGCGA
ATCTGGTGGCACCTTCGCGCCTGTCTCGCTGCTTTCGATAAGTCTCTAGCCATTTAAAATTTTTGATGAC
CTGCTGCGACGCTTTTTTTCTGGCAAGATAGTCTTGTAAATGCGGGCCAAGATCTGCACACTGGTATTTC
GGTTTTTGGGGCCGCGGGCGGCGACGGGGCCCGTGCGTCCCAGCGCACATGTTCGGCGAGGCGGGGCCTG
CGAGCGCGGCCACCGAGAATCGGACGGGGGTAGTCTCAAGCTGGCCGGCCTGCTCTGGTGCCTGGCCTCG
CGCCGCCGTGTATCGCCCCGCCCTGGGCGGCAAGGCTGGCCCGGTCGGCACCAGTTGCGTGAGCGGAAAG
ATGGCCGCTTCCCGGCCCTGCTGCAGGGAGCTCAAAATGGAGGACGCGGCGCTCGGGAGAGCGGGCGGGT
GAGTCACCCACACAAAGGAAAAGGGCCTTTCCGTCCTCAGCCGTCGCTTCATGTGACTCCACGGAGTACC
GGGCGCCGTCCAGGCACCTCGATTAGTTCTCGAGCTTTTGGAGTACGTCGTCTTTAGGTTGGGGGGAGGG
GTTTTATGCGATGGAGTTTCCCCACACTGAGTGGGTGGAGACTGAAGTTAGGCCAGCTTGGCACTTGATG
TAATTCTCCTTGGAATTTGCCCTTTTTGAGTTTGGATCTTGGTTCATTCTCAAGCCTCAGACAGTGGTTC
AAAGTTTTTTTCTTCCATTTCAGGTGTCGTGAGGATCCATAACTTCGTATAGGATACTTTATACGAAGTT
ATGTAGCTGGAGCAATTTGAAAAGATTGTTGTATTACCTCTAGCTGCGCTTAATAACTTCGTATAGTATA
CCTTATACGAAGTTATGTCGACCCTCCTGTACTCACCTGTACCTCCCTTGTACAGCTCGTCCATGCCGCC
GGTGGAGTGGCGGCCCTCGGCGCGTTCGCACTGTTCCACGATGGTGTAGTCCTCGTTGTGGGACACGATG
TCCAACTTGATGTCCACGATGTAGGCGCCGGGCAGCTGCACGGGCTTCTTGGCCTTGTAGGTGGTCTTGA
CCTCGGCGGCGTAGTGGCCGCCGTCCTTCAGCCTCAGCCCCTTCTTGATCTCGCTCTTCAGGGCGCCGTC
CTCGGGGTACATCCGCTCGGAAACCACGGGTGAGCTCAGCCGACCTATAGCTCTGACTGCGTGACCTGCC
TTATTCCACTTACGACGTGATGAGTCCACCATGGTGGCACTAGTATAACTTCGTATAAAGTATCCTATAC
GAAGTTATTTGCCTTAACCCAGAAATTATCACTGTTATTCTTTAGATAGGTGCAAAGAATAACTTCGTAT
AAGGTATACTATACGAAGTTATGGTACCGAAGTTCCTATTCTCTAGAAAGTATAGGAACTTCGCAGAATG
GTAGCTGGATTGTAGCTGCTATTAGCAATATGAAACCTCTTAGAAGTTCCTATTCTTCAAAAGGTATAGG
AACTTCGGCGCGCCTGGAGAGTGGCCAGCCCTTCTCATGTTCAGAGAACATGGTTAACTGGTTAAGTCAT
GTCGTCCCACAGGCGGGAGTCTGGTGAGCAAGGGCGAGGAGGATAACATGGCCATCATCAAGGAGTTCAT
GCGCTTCAAGGTGCACATGGAGGGCTCCGTGAACGGCCACGAGTTCGAGATCGAGGGCGAGGGCGAGGGC
CGCCCCTACGAGGCCTTTCAGACCGCTAAGCTGAAGGTGACCAAGGGTGGCCCCCTGCCCTTCGCCTGGG
ACATCCTGTCCCCTCAGTTCATGTACGGCTCCAAGGCCTACATTAAGCACCCAGCCGACATCCCCGACTA
CTTCAAGCTGTCCTTCCCCGAGGGCTTCAGGTGGGACCGCGTGATGAACTTCGAGGACGGCGGCATTATT
CACGTGAACCAGGACTCCTCCCTGCAGGACGGCGTATTCATCTACAAGGTGAAGCTGCGCGGCACCAACT
TCCCCCCCGACGGCCCCGTAATGCAGAAGAAGACCATGGGCTGGGAGGCTACGCGTGACGACCTGACTGA
AGAGCAGATCGCAGAATTTAAAGAGGCTTTCTCCCTATTTGACAAGGACGGGGATGGGACGATAACAACC
AAGGAGCTTGGGACGGTGTTCCGATCGCTGGGGCAGAACCCCACAGAAGCAGAGCTGCAGGACATGATCA
ATGAAGTAGATGCCGACGGTGACGGCACATTCGACTTCCCTGAGTTCCTGACGATGATGGCAAGAAAAAT
GAATGACACAGACAGTGAAGAGGAAATTCGCGAAGCGTTCCGCGTGTTTGATAAGGACGGCAATGGCTAC
ATCGGCGCAGCAGAGCTTCGCCACGTGATGACAGACCTTGGAGAGAAGTTAACAGATGAGGAGGTTGATG
AAATGATCAGGGTAGCAGACATCGATGGGGATGGTCAGGTAAACTACGAAGAGTTTGTACAAATGATGAC
AGCGAAGTAGGCTAGCGAAGTTCCTATACTTTCTAGAGAATAGGAACTTCTAAGCAGACAATCTTGTAAT
ACATCAGCAGCTAGTAGATTGCTCCAGCTAGAAGTTCCTATACCTTTTGAAGAATAGGAACTTCGAATTC
GATATCAAGCTTATCGATAATCAACCTCTGGATTACAAAATTTGTGAAAGATTGACTGGTATTCTTAACT
ATGTTGCTCCTTTTACGCTATGTGGATACGCTGCTTTAATGCCTTTGTATCATGCTATTGCTTCCCGTAT
GGCTTTCATTTTCTCCTCCTTGTATAAATCCTGGTTGCTGTCTCTTTATGAGGAGTTGTGGCCCGTTGTC
AGGCAACGTGGCGTGGTGTGCACTGTGTTTGCTGACGCAACCCCCACTGGTTGGGGCATTGCCACCACCT
GTCAGCTCCTTTCCGGGACTTTCGCTTTCCCCCTCCCTATTGCCACGGCGGAACTCATCGCCGCCTGCCT
TGCCCGCTGCTGGACAGGGGCTCGGCTGTTGGGCACTGACAATTCCGTGGTGTTGTCGGGGAAATCATCG
TCCTTTCCTTGGCTGCTCGCCTATGTTGCCACCTGGATTCTGCGCGGGACGTCCTTCTGCTACGTCCCTT
CGGCCCTCAATCCAGCGGACCTTCCTTCCCGCGGCCTGCTGCCGGCTCTGCGGCCTCTTCCGCGTCTTCG
CCTTCGCCCTCAGACGAGTCGGATCTCCCTTTGGGCCGCCTCCCCGCATCGATACCGAGCGCTGCTCGAG
AGATCTACGGGTGGCATCCCTGTGACCCCTCCCCAGTGCCTCTCCTGGCCCTGGAAGTTGCCACTCCAGT
GCCCACCAGCCTTGTCCTAATAAAATTAAGTTGCATCATTTTGTCTGACTAGGTGTCCTTCTATAATATT
ATGGGGTGGAGGGGGGTGGTATGGAGCAAGGGGCAAGTTGGGAAGACAACCTGTAGGGCCTGCGGGGTCT
ATTGGGAACCAAGCTGGAGTGCAGTGGCACAATCTTGGCTCACTGCAATCTCCGCCTCCTGGGTTCAAGC
GATTCTCCTGCCTCAGCCTCCCGAGTTGTTGGGATTCCAGGCATGCATGACCAGGCTCAGCTAATTTTTG
TTTTTTTGGTAGAGACGGGGTTTCACCATATTGGCCAGGCTGGTCTCCAACTCCTAATCTCAGGTGATCT
ACCCACCTTGGCCTCCCAAATTGCTGGGATTACAGGCGTGAACCACTGCTCCCTTCCCTGTCCTTCTGAT
TTTGTAGGTAACCACGTGCGGACCGAGCGGCCGCAGGAACCCCTAGTGATGGAGTTGGCCACTCCCTCTC
TGCGCGCTCGCTCG
Features (pLannotate 1.2.2; 27 found; start..end, strand, type, name):
     96..147     -  misc_feature   bom (fragment): basis of mobility region from pBR322
    166..621     +  rep_origin     f1 ori (sequence partly withheld): f1 bacteriophage origin of replication; arrow indicates direction of (+) strand synthesis
    622..671     -  misc_feature   bom (fragment): basis of mobility region from pBR322
    773..808     -  CDS            rop (fragment): Rop protein, which maintains plasmids at low copy number; rop
    903..1007    +  promoter       AmpR promoter: bla
   1008..1868    +  CDS            AmpR: β-lactamase; bla; confers resistance to ampicillin, carbenicillin, and related antibiotics
   2039..2627    +  rep_origin     ori: high-copy-number ColE1/pMB1/pBR322/pUC origin of replication
   2700..2727    +  repeat_region  AAV2 ITR (fragment): inverted terminal repeat of adeno-associated virus serotype 2 inverted
   2756..2783    +  repeat_region  AAV2 ITR (fragment): inverted terminal repeat of adeno-associated virus serotype 2 inverted
   2846..2912    +  CDS            small t antigen (fragment): SV40 (simian virus 40) small t antigen
   2919..4097    +  promoter       EF-1α promoter: strong constitutive promoter for human elongation factor EF-1α
   4104..4137    +  protein_bind   lox2272: Cre-mediated recombination occurs in the 8-bp core sequence (GGATACTT). lox2272 sites are compatible with each other, but incompatible with loxP or loxN sites (Lee and Saito, 1988). Cre recombinase
   4188..4221    +  protein_bind   loxN: Cre-mediated recombination occurs in the 8-bp core sequence (GTATACCT). loxN sites are compatible with each other, but incompatible with loxP or lox2272 sites. Cre recombinase
   4252..4503    -  CDS            mApple (fragment): photostable monomeric derivative of DsRed (Shaner et al., 2008) mammalian codon-optimized
   4516..4572    -  CDS            calmodulin-binding peptide: calmodulin-binding peptide from avian smooth muscle myosin light chain kinase
   4600..4633    -  protein_bind   lox2272: Cre-mediated recombination occurs in the 8-bp core sequence (GGATACTT). lox2272 sites are compatible with each other, but incompatible with loxP or loxN sites (Lee and Saito, 1988). Cre recombinase
   4634..4683    -  intron         β-globin intron (fragment): internally truncated intron from human β-globin
   4684..4717    -  protein_bind   loxN: Cre-mediated recombination occurs in the 8-bp core sequence (GTATACCT). loxN sites are compatible with each other, but incompatible with loxP or lox2272 sites. Cre recombinase
   4724..4757    +  protein_bind   FRT (minimal): supports FLP-mediated excision but not integration (Turan and Bode, 2011) FLP recombinase from the Saccharomyces cerevisiae 2μ plasmid
   4758..4807    -  intron         β-globin intron (fragment): internally truncated intron from human β-globin
   4926..5492    +  CDS            mOrange (fragment): mOrange is a basic (constitutively fluorescent) orange fluorescent protein published in 2004, derived from Discosoma sp.. It has high acid sensitivity.
   5583..5822    +  CDS            CALM_STRPU: Experimental evidence at transcript level: Swiss-Prot protein existence level 2. Calmodulin mediates the control of a large number of enzymes, ion channels and other proteins by Ca(2+). Among the enzymes to be stimulated by the calmodulin-Ca(2+) complex are a number of protein kinases and phosphatases. From Strongylocentrotus purpuratus (Purple sea urchin).
   5832..5865    -  protein_bind   FRT (minimal): supports FLP-mediated excision but not integration (Turan and Bode, 2011) FLP recombinase from the Saccharomyces cerevisiae 2μ plasmid
   5950..5974    +  misc_feature   MCS (fragment): pBluescript multiple cloning site
   5974..6562    +  misc_feature   WPRE: woodchuck hepatitis virus posttranscriptional regulatory element
   6594..7070    +  polyA_signal   hGH poly(A) signal: human growth hormone polyadenylation signal
   7110..91      +  repeat_region  AAV2 ITR (across the origin): inverted terminal repeat of adeno-associated virus serotype 2 inverted
