[The description below was written by a language model from this plasmid's Addgene catalogue record and pLannotate feature annotations shown in this document.]
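Description:
pAAV-Ef1a-Con/Foff 2.0-sRGECO is an AAV2-based transfer plasmid from the INTRSECT 2.0 intersectional expression series, designed to express the red genetically encoded calcium indicator sRGECO only in cells that contain Cre and lack Flp. It is maintained in bacteria through a high-copy ColE1/pUC-type origin with ampicillin resistance, and also carries an f1/M13 phage origin. The expression cassette lies between AAV2 inverted terminal repeats, which allow it to be packaged into recombinant AAV. In the depositor's sequence both ITRs are annotated as complete, whereas in the repository's sequence, about 10 nt shorter, the upstream ITR is detected only as fragments. The two feature tables otherwise agree.

Transcription is driven by the human EF-1α promoter with its intron, and the transcript is stabilised and terminated by a WPRE and the hGH polyadenylation signal. The sensor's reading frame is divided into two exon-like segments separated by β-globin-derived intron sequence that houses recombinase sites. The first segment, comprising the myosin light chain kinase calmodulin-binding peptide and part of the mApple-related fluorescent protein, sits in the antisense orientation between pairs of incompatible lox2272 and loxN sites in a double-inverted arrangement, so Cre flips it and locks it into the sense orientation. The second segment, containing the rest of the fluorescent protein (annotated by homology as mOrange) and calmodulin, starts in the sense orientation and is flanked by oppositely oriented minimal FRT sites, so Flp activity disrupts it, consistent with the stated "Flp-off" logic. Splicing then joins correctly oriented segments into an intact coding sequence. The record lists an E217D mutation in the insert. The construct is used for viral delivery of calcium imaging to genetically defined cell populations in mammals.
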