Addgene plasmid #137127: pAAV-Ef1a-Con/Foff 2.0-sRGECO
Purpose: Intersectional viral expression of sRGECO in cells expressing Cre AND NOT Flp
Depositing lab: Karl Deisseroth & INTRSECT 2.0 Project. Publication: Comprehensive Dual- and Triple-Feature Intersectional Single-Vector Delivery of Diverse Functional Payloads to Cells of Behaving Mammals. Fenno LE, Ramakrishnan C, Kim YS, Evans KE, Lo M, Vesuna S, Inoue M, Cheung KYM, Yuen E, Pichamoorthy N, Hong ASO, Deisseroth K. Neuron. 2020 Jun 20. pii: S0896-6273(20)30432-3. doi: 10.1016/j.neuron.2020.06.003. PubMed 32574559.
Backbone
  Vector backbone: AAV2-EF1a-WPRE
  Backbone size w/o insert (bp): 5300
  Vector type: AAV, Cre/Lox, Synthetic Biology ; Flp/FRT
Growth in bacteria
  Bacterial resistance: Ampicillin, 100 μg/mL
  Growth temperature: 37°C
  Growth strain: NEB Stable
  Copy number: High Copy
Gene/Insert
  Gene/Insert name: Con/Foff 2.0-sRGECO
  Species: Synthetic; Prokaryotic
  Insert size (bp): 1900
  Mutation: E217D
  Promoter: EF1a
  Cloning method: Restriction Enzyme; 5′ cloning site BamHI (unknown if destroyed); 3′ cloning site EcoRI (unknown if destroyed)
  Sequencing primers: 5′ TGGAATTTGCCCTTTTTGAG; 3′ GGGCCACAACTCCTCATAAA
Terms and licenses: Academic/Nonprofit Terms; Industry Terms: Not Available to Industry
Depositor comments: Additional sequencing primers: Intron 1F GGGACGACATGACTTAACCAG; Intron 1R CCAGCCCTTCTCATGTTCAG
How to cite: pAAV-Ef1a-Con/Foff 2.0-sRGECO was a gift from Karl Deisseroth & INTRSECT 2.0 Project (Addgene plasmid # 137127 ; http://n2t.net/addgene:137127 ; RRID:Addgene_137127) For viral preps, please replace (Addgene plasmid # 137127) in the above sentence with: (Addgene viral prep # 137127-AAV8)
