>Addgene plasmid #137127 | pAAV-Ef1a-Con/Foff 2.0-sRGECO | depositor partial sequence | sequence record 264973 | Promoter through WPRE
AAGCTTTGCAAAGATGGATAAAGTTTTAAACAGAGAGGAATCTTTGCAGCTAATGGACCTTCTAGGTCTT
GAAAGGAGTGGGAATTGGCTCCGGTGCCCGTCAGTGGGCAGAGCGCACATCGCCCACAGTCCCCGAGAAG
TTGGGGGGAGGGGTCGGCAATTGAACCGGTGCCTAGAGAAGGTGGCGCGGGGTAAACTGGGAAAGTGATG
TCGTGTACTGGCTCCGCCTTTTTCCCGAGGGTGGGGGAGAACCGTATATAAGTGCAGTAGTCGCCGTGAA
CGTTCTTTTTCGCAACGGGTTTGCCGCCAGAACACAGGTAAGTGCCGTGTGTGGTTCCCGCGGGCCTGGC
CTCTTTACGGGTTATGGCCCTTGCGTGCCTTGAATTACTTCCACTGGCTGCAGTACGTGATTCTTGATCC
CGAGCTTCGGGTTGGAAGTGGGTGGGAGAGTTCGAGGCCTTGCGCTTAAGGAGCCCCTTCGCCTCGTGCT
TGAGTTGAGGCCTGGCCTGGGCGCTGGGGCCGCCGCGTGCGAATCTGGTGGCACCTTCGCGCCTGTCTCG
CTGCTTTCGATAAGTCTCTAGCCATTTAAAATTTTTGATGACCTGCTGCGACGCTTTTTTTCTGGCAAGA
TAGTCTTGTAAATGCGGGCCAAGATCTGCACACTGGTATTTCGGTTTTTGGGGCCGCGGGCGGCGACGGG
GCCCGTGCGTCCCAGCGCACATGTTCGGCGAGGCGGGGCCTGCGAGCGCGGCCACCGAGAATCGGACGGG
GGTAGTCTCAAGCTGGCCGGCCTGCTCTGGTGCCTGGCCTCGCGCCGCCGTGTATCGCCCCGCCCTGGGC
GGCAAGGCTGGCCCGGTCGGCACCAGTTGCGTGAGCGGAAAGATGGCCGCTTCCCGGCCCTGCTGCAGGG
AGCTCAAAATGGAGGACGCGGCGCTCGGGAGAGCGGGCGGGTGAGTCACCCACACAAAGGAAAAGGGCCT
TTCCGTCCTCAGCCGTCGCTTCATGTGACTCCACGGAGTACCGGGCGCCGTCCAGGCACCTCGATTAGTT
CTCGAGCTTTTGGAGTACGTCGTCTTTAGGTTGGGGGGAGGGGTTTTATGCGATGGAGTTTCCCCACACT
GAGTGGGTGGAGACTGAAGTTAGGCCAGCTTGGCACTTGATGTAATTCTCCTTGGAATTTGCCCTTTTTG
AGTTTGGATCTTGGTTCATTCTCAAGCCTCAGACAGTGGTTCAAAGTTTTTTTCTTCCATTTCAGGTGTC
GTGAGGATCCATAACTTCGTATAGGATACTTTATACGAAGTTATGTAGCTGGAGCAATTTGAAAAGATTG
TTGTATTACCTCTAGCTGCGCTTAATAACTTCGTATAGTATACCTTATACGAAGTTATGTCGACCCTCCT
GTACTCACCTGTACCTCCCTTGTACAGCTCGTCCATGCCGCCGGTGGAGTGGCGGCCCTCGGCGCGTTCG
CACTGTTCCACGATGGTGTAGTCCTCGTTGTGGGACACGATGTCCAACTTGATGTCCACGATGTAGGCGC
CGGGCAGCTGCACGGGCTTCTTGGCCTTGTAGGTGGTCTTGACCTCGGCGGCGTAGTGGCCGCCGTCCTT
CAGCCTCAGCCCCTTCTTGATCTCGCTCTTCAGGGCGCCGTCCTCGGGGTACATCCGCTCGGAAACCACG
GGTGAGCTCAGCCGACCTATAGCTCTGACTGCGTGACCTGCCTTATTCCACTTACGACGTGATGAGTCCA
CCATGGTGGCACTAGTATAACTTCGTATAAAGTATCCTATACGAAGTTATTTGCCTTAACCCAGAAATTA
TCACTGTTATTCTTTAGATAGGTGCAAAGAATAACTTCGTATAAGGTATACTATACGAAGTTATGGTACC
GAAGTTCCTATTCTCTAGAAAGTATAGGAACTTCGCAGAATGGTAGCTGGATTGTAGCTGCTATTAGCAA
TATGAAACCTCTTAGAAGTTCCTATTCTTCAAAAGGTATAGGAACTTCGGCGCGCCTGGAGAGTGGCCAG
CCCTTCTCATGTTCAGAGAACATGGTTAACTGGTTAAGTCATGTCGTCCCACAGGCGGGAGTCTGGTGAG
CAAGGGCGAGGAGGATAACATGGCCATCATCAAGGAGTTCATGCGCTTCAAGGTGCACATGGAGGGCTCC
GTGAACGGCCACGAGTTCGAGATCGAGGGCGAGGGCGAGGGCCGCCCCTACGAGGCCTTTCAGACCGCTA
AGCTGAAGGTGACCAAGGGTGGCCCCCTGCCCTTCGCCTGGGACATCCTGTCCCCTCAGTTCATGTACGG
CTCCAAGGCCTACATTAAGCACCCAGCCGACATCCCCGACTACTTCAAGCTGTCCTTCCCCGAGGGCTTC
AGGTGGGACCGCGTGATGAACTTCGAGGACGGCGGCATTATTCACGTGAACCAGGACTCCTCCCTGCAGG
ACGGCGTATTCATCTACAAGGTGAAGCTGCGCGGCACCAACTTCCCCCCCGACGGCCCCGTAATGCAGAA
GAAGACCATGGGCTGGGAGGCTACGCGTGACGACCTGACTGAAGAGCAGATCGCAGAATTTAAAGAGGCT
TTCTCCCTATTTGACAAGGACGGGGATGGGACGATAACAACCAAGGAGCTTGGGACGGTGTTCCGATCGC
TGGGGCAGAACCCCACAGAAGCAGAGCTGCAGGACATGATCAATGAAGTAGATGCCGACGGTGACGGCAC
ATTCGACTTCCCTGAGTTCCTGACGATGATGGCAAGAAAAATGAATGACACAGACAGTGAAGAGGAAATT
CGCGAAGCGTTCCGCGTGTTTGATAAGGACGGCAATGGCTACATCGGCGCAGCAGAGCTTCGCCACGTGA
TGACAGACCTTGGAGAGAAGTTAACAGATGAGGAGGTTGATGAAATGATCAGGGTAGCAGACATCGATGG
GGATGGTCAGGTAAACTACGAAGAGTTTGTACAAATGATGACAGCGAAGTAGGCTAGCGAAGTTCCTATA
CTTTCTAGAGAATAGGAACTTCTAAGCAGACAATCTTGTAATACATCAGCAGCTAGTAGATTGCTCCAGC
TAGAAGTTCCTATACCTTTTGAAGAATAGGAACTTCGAATTCGATATCAAGCTTATCGATAATCAACCTC
TGGATTACAAAATTTGTGAAAGATTGACTGGTATTCTTAACTATGTTGCTCCTTTTACGCTATGTGGATA
CGCTGCTTTAATGCCTTTGTATCATGCTATTGCTTCCCGTATGGCTTTCATTTTCTCCTCCTTGTATAAA
TCCTGGTTGCTGTCTCTTTATGAGGAGTTGTGGCCCGTTGTCAGGCAACGTGGCGTGGTGTGCACTGTGT
TTGCTGACGCAACCCCCACTGGTTGGGGCATTGCCACCACCTGTCAGCTCCTTTCCGGGACTTTCGCTTT
CCCCCTCCCTATTGCCACGGCGGAACTCATCGCCGCCTGCCTTGCCCGCTGCTGGACAGGGGCTCGGCTG
TTGGGCACTGACAATTCCGTGGTGTTGTCGGGGAAATCATCGTCCTTTCCTTGGCTGCTCGCCTATGTTG
CCACCTGGATTCTGCGCGGGACGTCCTTCTGCTACGTCCCTTCGGCCCTCAATCCAGCGGACCTTCCTTC
CCGCGGCCTGCTGCCGGCTCTGCGGCCTCTTCCGCGTCTTCGCCTTCGCCCTCAGACGAGTCGGATCTCC
CTTTGGGCCGCCTCCCCGCATCGATACCG
